Addgene plasmid #61182: pCMU-APr
Purpose: Fluorescent reporter for apoplast MtBCP1sp-mCherry expressed under AtUBQ10 promoter
Depositing lab: Maria Harrison. Depositing organization: Boyce Thompson Institute for Plant Research, Inc. Publication: A set of fluorescent protein-based markers expressed from constitutive and arbuscular mycorrhiza-inducible promoters to label organelles, membranes and cytoskeletal elements in Medicago truncatula. Ivanov S, Harrison MJ. Plant J. 2014 Oct 20. doi: 10.1111/tpj.12706. PubMed 25329881.
Backbone
  Vector backbone: pKm43GW
  Vector type: Plant Expression
  Selectable markers: Kanamycin
Growth in bacteria
  Bacterial resistance: Spectinomycin, 50 μg/mL
  Growth temperature: 37°C
  Growth strain: DH5alpha
  Copy number: High Copy
Gene/Insert
  Gene/Insert name: MtBCPsp-mCherry
  Insert size (bp): 777
  Promoter: AtUBQ10
  Tag / fusion protein: mCherry
  Cloning method: Gateway Cloning
  Sequencing primers: 5′ ATGGCTTCTTCTCGTGTAGTTTT; 3′ CTTGTACAGCTCGTCCATGC
Terms and licenses: Academic/Nonprofit Terms; Industry Terms: Not Available to Industry
How to cite: pCMU-APr was a gift from Maria Harrison (Addgene plasmid # 61182 ; http://n2t.net/addgene:61182 ; RRID:Addgene_61182)
