[The description below was written by a language model from this plasmid's Addgene catalogue record and pLannotate feature annotations shown in this document.]
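Description:
pCMU-APr is a plant binary expression vector built on the pKm43GW backbone by multisite Gateway cloning, designed for Agrobacterium-mediated transfer of a red fluorescent apoplast marker into plant cells. The backbone carries a ColE1/pMB1-type origin with a pBR322 bom site for high-copy propagation in E. coli, together with the pVS1 oriV, RepA and StaA functions that allow stable replication in Agrobacterium. Bacterial selection is by spectinomycin through the aadA (SmR) gene. Small annotated fragments of a gentamicin resistance gene, an integrase, rop and lacZα appear to be backbone remnants rather than functional parts.

Between the nopaline-type left and right T-DNA borders sit two cassettes. Near the left border, an nptII (neo) gene driven by the NOS promoter and closed by the NOS terminator provides kanamycin selection of transformed plant tissue. The reporter cassette is framed by Gateway sites. The roughly 2 kb interval between attB4 and attB1 is unannotated in the feature table but corresponds in position to the AtUBQ10 (Arabidopsis ubiquitin 10) promoter named in the record. The attB1 to attB2 segment holds the 777 bp insert, a short N-terminal fragment of Medicago truncatula blue copper protein 1 serving as a signal peptide, fused directly to mCherry. A CaMV polyadenylation signal follows attB2.

The signal peptide routes mCherry into the secretory pathway so that it accumulates in the apoplast, and the UBQ10 promoter gives constitutive expression. The plasmid belongs to a set of fluorescent markers for labelling organelles, membranes and cytoskeletal elements in Medicago truncatula, with both constitutive and arbuscular mycorrhiza-inducible promoter versions in the set.
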