Features (pLannotate 1.2.2; 23 found; start..end, strand, type, name):
    239..263     +  misc_feature   LB T-DNA repeat: left border repeat from nopaline C58 T-DNA
    356..608     -  terminator     NOS terminator: nopaline synthase terminator and poly(A) signal
    651..1442    -  CDS            neo: KKA2_KLEPN - Also known as kan, nptII. Experimental evidence at protein level: Swiss-Prot protein existence level 1. Resistance to kanamycin, neomycin, paromomycin, ribostamycin, butirosin and gentamicin B. From Klebsiella pneumoniae.
   1476..1655    -  promoter       NOS promoter: nopaline synthase promoter
   1745..1766    +  misc_feature   MCS (fragment): pUC18/19 multiple cloning site
   1828..1848    +  protein_bind   attB4: mutant version of attB; core recombination site for the Gateway® BP reaction BP Clonase™
   3836..3856    +  protein_bind   attB1: mutant version of attB; core recombination site for the Gateway® BP reaction BP Clonase™
   3862..3930    +  CDS            and BCP1A (fragment): BCP1A_MEDTR - Also known as MtC30378 Experimental evidence at transcript level: Swiss-Prot protein existence level 2. From Medicago truncatula (Barrel medic) (Medicago tribuloides).
   3931..4638    +  CDS            mCherry: mCherry is a basic (constitutively fluorescent) red fluorescent protein published in 2004, derived from Discosoma sp.. It is reported to be a very rapidly-maturing monomer with low acid sensitivity.
   4643..4663    -  protein_bind   attB2: mutant version of attB; core recombination site for the Gateway® BP reaction BP Clonase™
   4731..4890    +  polyA_signal   CaMV poly(A) signal (fragment): cauliflower mosaic virus polyadenylation signal
   4919..4959    +  CDS            lacZα (fragment): LacZα fragment of β-galactosidase; lacZ fragment
   5028..5052    +  misc_feature   RB T-DNA repeat: right border repeat from nopaline C58 T-DNA
   5391..5792    +  CDS            Y4CG_SINFN (fragment): Protein inferred from homology: Swiss-Prot protein existence level 3. From Sinorhizobium fredii (strain NBRC 101917 / NGR234).
   6352..6981    +  CDS            pVS1 StaA: stability protein from the Pseudomonas plasmid pVS1 (Heeb et al., 2000)
   7414..8482    +  CDS            pVS1 RepA (fragment): replication protein from the Pseudomonas plasmid pVS1 (Heeb et al., 2000)
   8548..8742    +  rep_origin     pVS1 oriV: origin of replication for the Pseudomonas plasmid pVS1 (Heeb et al., 2000)
   8945..8984    +  CDS            rop (fragment): Rop protein, which maintains plasmids at low copy number; rop
   9086..9226    +  misc_feature   bom: basis of mobility region from pBR322
   9412..10000   -  rep_origin     ori: high-copy-number ColE1/pMB1/pBR322/pUC origin of replication
  10244..11031   -  CDS            SmR (fragment): aminoglycoside adenylyltransferase (Murphy, 1985); aadA; confers resistance to spectinomycin and streptomycin
  11042..11098   -  CDS            GmR (fragment): gentamycin acetyltransferase; aacC1; confers resistance to gentamycin
  11188..1       +  CDS            int (fragment) (across the origin): INT2_ECOLX - Protein inferred from homology: Swiss-Prot protein existence level 3. Putative integrase believed to be involved in the insertion of antibiotic resistance genes into plasmids and transposons. From Escherichia coli.
>Addgene plasmid #61182 | pCMU-APr | depositor full sequence | sequence record 100486 | pCMU-APr sequence 11324 bps
TGATCACAGGCAGCAACGCTCTGTCATCGTTACAATCAACATGCTACCCTCCGCGAGATCATCCGTGTTT
CAAACCCGGCAGCTTAGTTGCCGTTCTTCCGAATAGCATCGGTAACATGAGCAAAGTCTGCCGCCTTACA
ACGGCTCTCCCGCTGACGCCGTCCCGGACTGATGGGCTGCCTGTATCGAGTGGTGATTTTGTGCCGAGCT
GCCGGTCGGGGAGCTGTTGGCTGGCTGGTGGCAGGATATATTGTGGTGTAAACAAATTGACGCTTAGACA
ACTTAATAACACATTGCGGACGTTTTTAATGTACTGAATTAACGCCGAATTGAATTATCAGCTTGCATGC
CGGTCGATCTAGTAACATAGATGACACCGCGCGCGATAATTTATCCTAGTTTGCGCGCTATATTTTGTTT
TCTATCGCGTATTAAATGTATAATTGCGGGACTCTAATCATAAAAACCCATCTCATAAATAACGTCATGC
ATTACATGTTAATTATTACATGCTTAACGTAATTCAACAGAAATTATATGATAATCATCGCAAGACCGGC
AACAGGATTCAATCTTAAGAAACTTTATTGCCAAATGTTTGAACGATCTGCTTGACTCTAGCTAGAGTCC
GAACCCCAGAGTCCCGCTCAGAAGAACTCGTCAAGAAGGCGATAGAAGGCGATGCGCTGCGAATCGGGAG
CGGCGATACCGTAAAGCACGAGGAAGCGGTCAGCCCATTCGCCGCCAAGCTCTTCAGCAATATCACGGGT
AGCCAACGCTATGTCCTGATAGCGGTCCGCCACACCCAGCCGGCCACAGTCGATGAATCCAGAAAAGCGG
CCATTTTCCACCATGATATTCGGCAAGCAGGCATCGCCGTGGGTCACGACGAGATCCTCGCCGTCGGGCA
TCCGCGCCTTGAGCCTGGCGAACAGTTCGGCTGGCGCGAGCCCCTGATGCTCTTCGTCCAGATCATCCTG
ATCGACAAGACCGGCTTCCATCCGAGTACGTGCTCGCTCGATGCGATGTTTCGCTTGGTGGTCGAATGGG
CAGGTAGCCGGATCAAGCGTATGCAGCCGCCGCATTGCATCAGCCATGATGGATACTTTCTCGGCAGGAG
CAAGGTGAGATGACAGGAGATCCTGCCCCGGCACTTCGCCCAATAGCAGCCAGTCCCTTCCCGCTTCAGT
GACAACGTCGAGCACAGCTGCGCAAGGAACGCCCGTCGTGGCCAGCCACGATAGCCGCGCTGCCTCGTCT
TGGAGTTCATTCAGGGCACCGGACAGGTCGGTCTTGACAAAAAGAACCGGGCGCCCCTGCGCTGACAGCC
GGAACACGGCGGCATCAGAGCAGCCGATTGTCTGTTGTGCCCAGTCATAGCCGAATAGCCTCTCCACCCA
AGCGGCCGGAGAACCTGCGTGCAATCCATCTTGTTCAATCATGCCTCGATCGAGTTGAGAGTGAATATGA
GACTCTAATTGGATACCGAGGGGAATTTATGGAACGTCAGTGGAGCATTTTTGACAAGAAATATTTGCTA
GCTGATAGTGACCTTAGGCGACTTTTGAACGCGCAATAATGGTTTCTGACGTATGTGCTTAGCTCATTAA
ACTCCAGAAACCCGCGGCTGAGTGGCTCCTTCAACGTTGCGGTTCTGTCAGTTCCAAACGTAAAACGGCT
TGTCCCGCGTCATCGGCGGGGGTCATAACGTGACTCCCTTAATTCTCATGTATGATAATTCGAGGGTACC
CGGGGATCCTCTAGAGGGCCCGAGCGGATAACAATTTCACACAGGAAACAGCTATGACCATGATTACGCC
AAGCTATCAACTTTGTATAGAAAAGTTGAGTCTAGCTCAACAGAGCTTTTAACCCAAATTGGTACAATAG
AATACAACTTTAGATCATAATTCTCAAAAGAAAGAGATTCCTTAGCTATTCTATCTGCCACTCCATTTCC
TTCTCGGCTTGTATGCACAAGCATAAAATCCTCAAACTTGCTAAGTAGATACTTTATGTCTTGGATAATT
GGATTGAGACTTGACAAGCATAACTTTCATGTAACCAAAGACACAAGTTGCTGAGAATCCACCTCAAAAA
TGATCTTCCTATAATTGAATCGGGATAATGACAGCACAGCCCATCTAAGAGCCTCCACTTCTACTTCCAG
CACGCTTCTTACTTTTACCACAGCTCTTGCACCTAACCATAACACCTTCCCTGTATGATCGCGAAGCACC
CACCCTAAGCCACATTTTAATCCTTCTGTTGGCCATGCCCCATCAAAGTTGCACTTAACCCAAGATTGTG
GTGGAGCTTCCCATGTTTCTCGTCTGTCCCGACGGTGTTGTGGTTGGTGCTTTCCTTACATTCTGAGCCT
CTTTCCTTCTAATCCACTCATCTGCATCTTCTTGTGTCCTTACTAATACCTCATTGGTTCCAAATTCCCT
CCCTTTAAGCACCAGCTCGTTTCTGTTCTTCCACAGCCTCCCAAGTATCCAAGGGACTAAAGCCTCCACA
TTCTTCAGATCAGGATATTCTTGTTTAAGATGTTGAACTCTATGGAGGTTTGTATGAACTGATGATCTAG
GACCGGATAAGTTCCCTTCTTCATAGCGAACTTATTCAAAGAATGTTTTGTGTATCATTCTTGTTACATT
GTTATTAATGAAAAAATATTATTGGTCATTGGACTGAACACGAGTGTTAAATATGGACCAGGCCCCAAAT
AAGATCCATTGATATATGAATTAAATAACAAGAATAAATCGAGTCACCAAACCACTTGCCTTTTTTAACG
AGACTTGTTCACCAACTTGATACAAAAGTCATTATCCTATGCAAATCAATAATCATACAAAAATATCCAA
TAACACTAAAAAATTAAAAGAAATGGATAATTTCACAATATGTTATACGATAAAGAAGTTACTTTTCCAA
GAAATTCACTGATTTTATAAGCCCACTTGCATTAGATAAATGGCAAAAAAAAACAAAAAGGAAAAGAAAT
AAAGCACGAAGAATTCTAGAAAATACGAAATACGCTTCAATGCAGTGGGACCCACGGTTCAATTATTGCC
AATTTTCAGCTCCACCGTATATTTAAAAAATAAAACGATAATGCTAAAAAAATATAAATCGTAACGATCG
TTAAATCTCAACGGCTGGATCTTATGACGACCGTTAGAAATTGTGGTTGTCGACGAGTCAGTAATAAACG
GCGTCAAAGTGGTTGCAGCCGGCACACACGAGTCGTGTTTATCAACTCAAAGCACAAATACTTTTCCTCA
ACCTAAAAATAAGGCAATTAGCCAAAAACAACTTTGCGTGTAAACAACGCTCAATACACGTGTCATTTTA
TTATTAGCTATTGCTTCACCGCCTTAGCTTTCTCGTGACCTAGTCGTCCTCGTCTTTTCTTCTTCTTCTT
CTATAAAACAATACCCAAAGAGCTCTTCTTCTTCACAATTCAGATTTCAATTTCTCAAAATCTTAAAAAC
TTTCTCTCAATTCTCTCTACCGTGATCAAGGTAAATTTCTGTGTTCCTTATTCTCTCAAAATCTTCGATT
TTGTTTTCGTTCGATCCCAATTTCGTATATGTTCTTTGGTTTAGATTCTGTTAATCTTAGATCGAAGACG
ATTTTCTGGGTTTGATCGTTAGATATCATCTTAATTCTCGATTAGGGTTTCATAGATATCATCCGATTTG
TTCAAATAATTTGAGTTTTGTCGAATAATTACTCTTCGATTTGTGATTTCTATCTAGATCTGGTGTTAGT
TTCTAGTTTGTGCGATCGAATTTGTCGATTAATCTGAGTTTTTCTGATTAACAGGCAAGTTTGTACAAAA
AAGCAGGCTTCATGGCTTCTTCTCGTGTAGTTTTGATCCTTTCCATTTCCATGGTTTTACTTTCATCAGT
TGCAATTGCAATGGTGAGCAAGGGCGAGGAGGATAACATGGCCATCATCAAGGAGTTCATGCGCTTCAAG
GTGCACATGGAGGGCTCCGTGAACGGCCACGAGTTCGAGATCGAGGGCGAGGGCGAGGGCCGCCCCTACG
AGGGCACCCAGACCGCCAAGCTGAAGGTGACCAAGGGTGGCCCCCTGCCCTTCGCCTGGGACATCCTGTC
CCCTCAGTTCATGTACGGCTCCAAGGCCTACGTGAAGCACCCCGCCGACATCCCCGACTACTTGAAGCTG
TCCTTCCCCGAGGGCTTCAAGTGGGAGCGCGTGATGAACTTCGAGGACGGCGGCGTGGTGACCGTGACCC
AGGACTCCTCCCTGCAGGACGGCGAGTTCATCTACAAGGTGAAGCTGCGCGGCACCAACTTCCCCTCCGA
CGGCCCCGTAATGCAGAAGAAGACCATGGGCTGGGAGGCCTCCTCCGAGCGGATGTACCCCGAGGACGGC
GCCCTGAAGGGCGAGATCAAGCAGAGGCTGAAGCTGAAGGACGGCGGCCACTACGACGCTGAGGTCAAGA
CCACCTACAAGGCCAAGAAGCCCGTGCAGCTGCCCGGCGCCTACAACGTCAACATCAAGTTGGACATCAC
CTCCCACAACGAGGACTACACCATCGTGGAACAGTACGAACGCGCCGAGGGCCGCCACTCCACCGGCGGC
ATGGACGAGCTGTACAAGGACCCAGCTTTCTTGTACAAAGTGGAATAAGCGGCCATGCTAGAGTCCGCAA
AAATCACCAGTCTCTCTCTACAAATCTATCTCTCTCTATTTTTCTCCAGAATAATGTGTGAGTAGTTCCC
AGATAAGGGAATTAGGGTTCTTATAGGGTTTCGCTCATGTGTTGAGCATATAAGAAACCCTTAGTATGTA
TTTGTATTTGTAAAATACTTCTATCAATAAAATTTCTAATTCCTAAAACCAAAATCCAGTGACGCAACTT
TATTATACATAGTTGATAATTCACTGGCCGTCGTTTTACAACGTCGTGACTGGGAAAACGAGCTCAAGCT
TAGCTTGAGCTTGGATCAGATTGTCGTTTCCCGCCTTCAGTTTAAACTATCAGTGTTTGACAGGATATAT
TGGCGGGTAAACCTAAGAGAAAAGAGCGTTTATTAGAATAACGGATATTTAAAAGGGCGTGAAAAGGTTT
ATCCGTTCGTCCATTTGTATGTGCATGCCAACCACAGGGTTCCCCTCGGGATCAAAGTACTTTGATCCAA
CCCCTCCGCTGCTATAGTGCAGTCGGCTTCTGACGTTCAGTGCAGCCGTCTTCTGAAAACGACATGTCGC
ACAAGTCCTAAGTTACGCGACAGGCTGCCGCCCTGCCCTTTTCCTGGCGTTTTCTTGTCGCGTGTTTTAG
TCGCATAAAGTAGAATACTTGCGACTAGAACCGGAGACATTACGCCATGAACAAGAGCGCCGCCGCTGGC
CTGCTGGGCTATGCCCGCGTCAGCACCGACGACCAGGACTTGACCAACCAACGGGCCGAACTGCACGCGG
CCGGCTGCACCAAGCTGTTTTCCGAGAAGATCACCGGCACCAGGCGCGACCGCCCGGAGCTGGCCAGGAT
GCTTGACCACCTACGCCCTGGCGACGTTGTGACAGTGACCAGGCTAGACCGCCTGGCCCGCAGCACCCGC
GACCTACTGGACATTGCCGAGCGCATCCAGGAGGCCGGCGCGGGCCTGCGTAGCCTGGCAGAGCCGTGGG
CCGACACCACCACGCCGGCCGGCCGCATGGTGTTGACCGTGTTCGCCGGCATTGCCGAGTTCGAGCGTTC
CCTAATCATCGACCGCACCCGGAGCGGGCGCGAGGCCGCCAAGGCCCGAGGCGTGAAGTTTGGCCCCCGC
CCTACCCTCACCCCGGCACAGATCGCGCACGCCCGCGAGCTGATCGACCAGGAAGGCCGCACCGTGAAAG
AGGCGGCTGCACTGCTTGGCGTGCATCGCTCGACCCTGTACCGCGCACTTGAGCGCAGCGAGGAAGTGAC
GCCCACCGAGGCCAGGCGGCGCGGTGCCTTCCGTGAGGACGCATTGACCGAGGCCGACGCCCTGGCGGCC
GCCGAGAATGAACGCCAAGAGGAACAAGCATGAAACCGCACCAGGACGGCCAGGACGAACCGTTTTTCAT
TACCGAAGAGATCGAGGCGGAGATGATCGCGGCCGGGTACGTGTTCGAGCCGCCCGCGCACGTCTCAACC
GTGCGGCTGCATGAAATCCTGGCCGGTTTGTCTGATGCCAAGCTGGCGGCCTGGCCGGCCAGCTTGGCCG
CTGAAGAAACCGAGCGCCGCCGTCTAAAAAGGTGATGTGTATTTGAGTAAAACAGCTTGCGTCATGCGGT
CGCTGCGTATATGATGCGATGAGTAAATAAACAAATACGCAAGGGGAACGCATGAAGGTTATCGCTGTAC
TTAACCAGAAAGGCGGGTCAGGCAAGACGACCATCGCAACCCATCTAGCCCGCGCCCTGCAACTCGCCGG
GGCCGATGTTCTGTTAGTCGATTCCGATCCCCAGGGCAGTGCCCGCGATTGGGCGGCCGTGCGGGAAGAT
CAACCGCTAACCGTTGTCGGCATCGACCGCCCGACGATTGACCGCGACGTGAAGGCCATCGGCCGGCGCG
ACTTCGTAGTGATCGACGGAGCGCCCCAGGCGGCGGACTTGGCTGTGTCCGCGATCAAGGCAGCCGACTT
CGTGCTGATTCCGGTGCAGCCAAGCCCTTACGACATATGGGCCACCGCCGACCTGGTGGAGCTGGTTAAG
CAGCGCATTGAGGTCACGGATGGAAGGCTACAAGCGGCCTTTGTCGTGTCGCGGGCGATCAAAGGCACGC
GCATCGGCGGTGAGGTTGCCGAGGCGCTGGCCGGGTACGAGCTGCCCATTCTTGAGTCCCGTATCACGCA
GCGCGTGAGCTACCCAGGCACTGCCGCCGCCGGCACAACCGTTCTTGAATCAGAACCCGAGGGCGACGCT
GCCCGCGAGGTCCAGGCGCTGGCCGCTGAAATTAAATCAAAACTCATTTGAGTTAATGAGGTAAAGAGAA
AATGAGCAAAAGCACAAACACGCTAAGTGCCGGCCGTCCGAGCGCACGCAGCAGCAAGGCTGCAACGTTG
GCCAGCCTGGCAGACACGCCAGCCATGAAGCGGGTCAACTTTCAGTTGCCGGCGGAGGATCACACCAAGC
TGAAGATGTACGCGGTACGCCAAGGCAAGACCATTACCGAGCTGCTATCTGAATACATCGCGCAGCTACC
AGAGTAAATGAGCAAATGAATAAATGAGTAGATGAATTTTAGCGGCTAAAGGAGGCGGCATGGAAAATCA
AGAACAACCAGGCACCGACGCCGTGGAATGCCCCATGTGTGGAGGAACGGGCGGTTGGCCAGGCGTAAGC
GGCTGGGTTGTCTGCCGGCCCTGCAATGGCACTGGAACCCCCAAGCCCGAGGAATCGGCGTGACGGTCGC
AAACCATCCGGCCCGGTACAAATCGGCGCGGCGCTGGGTGATGACCTGGTGGAGAAGTTGAAGGCCGCGC
AGGCCGCCCAGCGGCAACGCATCGAGGCAGAAGCACGCCCCGGTGAATCGTGGCAAGCGGCCGCTGATCG
AATCCGCAAAGAATCCCGGCAACCGCCGGCAGCCGGTGCGCCGTCGATTAGGAAGCCGCCCAAGGGCGAC
GAGCAACCAGATTTTTTCGTTCCGATGCTCTATGACGTGGGCACCCGCGATAGTCGCAGCATCATGGACG
TGGCCGTTTTCCGTCTGTCGAAGCGTGACCGACGAGCTGGCGAGGTGATCCGCTACGAGCTTCCAGACGG
GCACGTAGAGGTTTCCGCAGGGCCGGCCGGCATGGCCAGTGTGTGGGATTACGACCTGGTACTGATGGCG
GTTTCCCATCTAACCGAATCCATGAACCGATACCGGGAAGGGAAGGGAGACAAGCCCGGCCGCGTGTTCC
GTCCACACGTTGCGGACGTACTCAAGTTCTGCCGGCGAGCCGATGGCGGAAAGCAGAAAGACGACCTGGT
AGAAACCTGCATTCGGTTAAACACCACGCACGTTGCCATGCAGCGTACGAAGAAGGCCAAGAACGGCCGC
CTGGTGACGGTATCCGAGGGTGAAGCCTTGATTAGCCGCTACAAGATCGTAAAGAGCGAAACCGGGCGGC
CGGAGTACATCGAGATCGAGCTAGCTGATTGGATGTACCGCGAGATCACAGAAGGCAAGAACCCGGACGT
GCTGACGGTTCACCCCGATTACTTTTTGATCGATCCCGGCATCGGCCGTTTTCTCTACCGCCTGGCACGC
CGCGCCGCAGGCAAGGCAGAAGCCAGATGGTTGTTCAAGACGATCTACGAACGCAGTGGCAGCGCCGGAG
AGTTCAAGAAGTTCTGTTTCACCGTGCGCAAGCTGATCGGGTCAAATGACCTGCCGGAGTACGATTTGAA
GGAGGAGGCGGGGCAGGCTGGCCCGATCCTAGTCATGCGCTACCGCAACCTGATCGAGGGCGAAGCATCC
GCCGGTTCCTAATGTACGGAGCAGATGCTAGGGCAAATTGCCCTAGCAGGGGAAAAAGGTCGAAAAGGTC
TCTTTCCTGTGGATAGCACGTACATTGGGAACCCAAAGCCGTACATTGGGAACCGGAACCCGTACATTGG
GAACCCAAAGCCGTACATTGGGAACCGGTCACACATGTAAGTGACTGATATAAAAGAGAAAAAAGGCGAT
TTTTCCGCCTAAAACTCTTTAAAACTTATTAAAACTCTTAAAACCCGCCTGGCCTGTGCATAACTGTCTG
GCCAGCGCACAGCCGAAGAGCTGCAAAAAGCGCCTACCCTTCGGTCGCTGCGCTCCCTACGCCCCGCCGC
TTCGCGTCGGCCTATCGCGGCCGCTGGCCGCTCAAAAATGGCTGGCCTACGGCCAGGCAATCTACCAGGG
CGCGGACAAGCCGCGCCGTCGCCACTCGACCGCCGGCGCCCACATCAAGGCACCCTGCCTCGCGCGTTTC
GGTGATGACGGTGAAAACCTCTGACACATGCAGCTCCCGGAGACGGTCACAGCTTGTCTGTAAGCGGATG
CCGGGAGCAGACAAGCCCGTCAGGGCGCGTCAGCGGGTGTTGGCGGGTGTCGGGGCGCAGCCATGACCCA
GTCACGTAGCGATAGCGGAGTGTATACTGGCTTAACTATGCGGCATCAGAGCAGATTGTACTGAGAGTGC
ACCATATGCGGTGTGAAATACCGCACAGATGCGTAAGGAGAAAATACCGCATCAGGCGCTCTTCCGCTTC
CTCGCTCACTGACTCGCTGCGCTCGGTCGTTCGGCTGCGGCGAGCGGTATCAGCTCACTCAAAGGCGGTA
ATACGGTTATCCACAGAATCAGGGGATAACGCAGGAAAGAACATGTGAGCAAAAGGCCAGCAAAAGGCCA
GGAACCGTAAAAAGGCCGCGTTGCTGGCGTTTTTCCATAGGCTCCGCCCCCCTGACGAGCATCACAAAAA
TCGACGCTCAAGTCAGAGGTGGCGAAACCCGACAGGACTATAAAGATACCAGGCGTTTCCCCCTGGAAGC
TCCCTCGTGCGCTCTCCTGTTCCGACCCTGCCGCTTACCGGATACCTGTCCGCCTTTCTCCCTTCGGGAA
GCGTGGCGCTTTCTCATAGCTCACGCTGTAGGTATCTCAGTTCGGTGTAGGTCGTTCGCTCCAAGCTGGG
CTGTGTGCACGAACCCCCCGTTCAGCCCGACCGCTGCGCCTTATCCGGTAACTATCGTCTTGAGTCCAAC
CCGGTAAGACACGACTTATCGCCACTGGCAGCAGCCACTGGTAACAGGATTAGCAGAGCGAGGTATGTAG
GCGGTGCTACAGAGTTCTTGAAGTGGTGGCCTAACTACGGCTACACTAGAAGGACAGTATTTGGTATCTG
CGCTCTGCTGAAGCCAGTTACCTTCGGAAAAAGAGTTGGTAGCTCTTGATCCGGCAAACAAACCACCGCT
GGTAGCGGTGGTTTTTTTGTTTGCAAGCAGCAGATTACGCGCAGAAAAAAAGGATCTCAAGAAGATCCTT
TGATCTTTTCTACGGGGTCTGACGCTCAGTGGAACGAAAACTCACGTTAAGGGATTTTGGTCATGCATGA
TATATCTCCCAATTTGTGTAGGGCTTATTATGCACGCTTAAAAATAATAAAAGCAGACTTGACCTGATAG
TTTGGCTGTGAGCAATTATGTGCTTAGTGCATCTAATCGCTTGAGTTAACGCCGGCGAAGCGGCGTCGGC
TTGAACGAATTTCTAGCTAGACATTATTTGCCGACTACCTTGGTGATCTCGCCTTTCACGTAGTGGACAA
ATTCTTCCAACTGATCTGCGCGCGAGGCCAAGCGATCTTCTTCTTGTCCAAGATAAGCCTGTCTAGCTTC
AAGTATGACGGGCTGATACTGGGCCGGCAGGCGCTCCATTGCCCAGTCGGCAGCGACATCCTTCGGCGCG
ATTTTGCCGGTTACTGCGCTGTACCAAATGCGGGACAACGTAAGCACTACATTTCGCTCATCGCCAGCCC
AGTCGGGCGGCGAGTTCCATAGCGTTAAGGTTTCATTTAGCGCCTCAAATAGATCCTGTTCAGGAACCGG
ATCAAAGAGTTCCTCCGCCGCTGGACCTACCAAGGCAACGCTATGTTCTCTTGCTTTTGTCAGCAAGATA
GCCAGATCAATGTCGATCGTGGCTGGCTCGAAGATACCTGCAAGAATGTCATTGCGCTGCCATTCTCCAA
ATTGCAGTTCGCGCTTAGCTGGATAACGCCACGGAATGATGTCGTCGTGCACAACAATGGTGACTTCTAC
AGCGCGGAGAATCTCGCTCTCTCCAGGGGAAGCCGAAGTTTCCAAAAGGTCGTTGATCAAAGCTCGCCGC
GTTGTTTCATCAAGCCTTACGGTCACCGTAACCAGCAAATCAATATCACTGTGTGGCTTCAGGCCGCCAT
CCACTGCGGAGCCGTACAAATGTACGGCCAGCAACGTCGGTTCGAGATGGCGCTCGATGACGCCAACTAC
CTCTGATAGTTGAGTCGATACTTCGGCGATCACCGCTTCCCCCATGATGTTTAACTTTGTTTTAGGGCGA
CTGCCCTGCTGCGTAACATCGTTGCTGCTCCATAACATCAAACATCGACCCACGGCGTAACGCGCTTGCT
GCTTGGATGCCCGAGGCATAGACTGTACCCCAAAAAAACATGTCATAACAAGAAGCCATGAAAACCGCCA
CTGCGCCGTTACCACCGCTGCGTTCGGTCAAGGTTCTGGACCAGTTGCGTGACGGCAGTTACGCTACTTG
CATTACAGCTTACGAACCGAACGAGGCTTATGTCCACTGGGTTCGTGCCCGAAT
