>Addgene plasmid #61182 | pCMU-APr | addgene partial sequence | sequence record 107986 | AtUBQ10-F 5'-AAACGGCGTCAAAGTGGTTG-3'
TCACGTCAAAGCACAAATACTTTTCCTCAACCTAAAAATAAGGCAATTAGCCAAAAACAACTTTGCGTGT
AAACAACGCTCAATACACGTGTCATTTTATTATTAGCTATTGCTTCACCGCCTTAGCTTTCTCGTGACCT
AGTCGTCCTCGTCTTTTCTTCTTCTTCTTCTATAAAACAATACCCAAAGAGCTCTTCTTCTTCACAATTC
AGATTTCAATTTCTCAAAATCTTAAAAACTTTCTCTCAATTCTCTCTACCGTGATCAAGGTAAATTTCTG
TGTTCCTTATTCTCTCAAAATCTTCGATTTTGTTTTCGTTCGATCCCAATTTCGTATATGTTCTTTGGTT
TAGATTCTGTTAATCTTAGATCGAAGACGATTTTCTGGGTTTGATCGTTAGATATCATCTTAATTCTCGA
TTAGGGTTTCATAGATATCATCCGATTTGTTCAAATAATTTGAGTTTTGTCGAATAATTACTCTTCGATT
TGTGATTTCTATCTAGATCTGGTGTTAGTTTCTAGTTTGTGCGATCGAATTTGTCGATTAATCTGAGTTT
TTCTGATTAACAGGCAAGTTTGTACAAAAAAGCAGGCTTCATGGCTTCTTCTCGTGTAGTTTTGATCCTT
TCCATTTCCATGGTTTTACTTTCATCAGTTGCAATTGCAATGGTGAGCAAGGGCGAGGAGGATAACATGG
CCATCATCAAGGAGTTCATGCGCTTCAAGGTGCACATGGAGGGCTCCGTGAACGGCCACGAGTTCGAGAT
CGAGGGCGAGGGCGAGGGCCGCCCCTACGAGGGCACCCAGACCGCCAAGCTGAAGGTGACCAAGGGTGGC
CCCCTGCCCTTCGCCTGGGACATCCTGTCCCCTCAGTTCATGT
